>Addgene plasmid #117621 | pEPOR2KN0054 | addgene full sequence | sequence record 228358 | Addgene NGS Result
GAACACTCTGTGCCGATGTATCACCTCTCGCAAGAATTCAAGCTTGGAGGTCAACATGGTGGAGCACGAC
ACTCTGGTCTACTCCAAAAATGTCAAAGATACAGTCTCAGAAGATCAAAGGGCTATTGAGACTTTTCAAC
AAAGGATAATTTCGGGAAACCTCCTCGGATTCCATTGCCCAGCTATCTGTCACTTCATCGAAAGGACAGT
AGAAAAGGAAGGTGGCTCCTACAAATGCCATCATTGCGATAAAGGAAAGGCTATCATTCAAGATCTCTCT
GCCGACAGTGGTCCCAAAGATGGACCCCCACCCACGAGGAGCATCGTGGAAAAAGAAGAGGTTCCAACCA
CGTCTACAAAGCAAGTGGATTGATGTGATAACATGGTGGAGCACGACACTCTGGTCTACTCCAAAAATGT
CAAAGATACAGTCTCAGAAGATCAAAGGGCTATTGAGACTTTTCAACAAAGGATAATTTCGGGAAACCTC
CTCGGATTCCATTGCCCAGCTATCTGTCACTTCATCGAAAGGACAGTAGAAAAGGAAGGTGGCTCCTACA
AATGCCATCATTGCGATAAAGGAAAGGCTATCATTCAAGATCTCTCTGCCGACAGTGGTCCCAAAGATGG
ACCCCCACCCACGAGGAGCATCGTGGAAAAAGAAGAGGTTCCAACCACGTCTACAAAGCAAGTGGATTGA
TGTGACATCTCCACTGACGTAAGGGATGACGCACAATCCCACTATCCTTCGCAAGACCCTTCCTCTATAT
AAGGAAGTTCATTTCATTTGGAGAGGACACGCTCGAGTATAAGAGCTCATTTTTACAACAATTACCAACA
ACAACAAACAACAAACAACATTACAATTACATTTACAATTATCGATACAATGGACAAGAAGTACTCCATT
GGGCTCGATATCGGCACAAACAGCGTCGGCTGGGCCGTCATTACGGACGAGTACAAGGTGCCGAGCAAAA
AATTCAAAGTTCTGGGCAATACCGATCGCCACAGCATAAAGAAGAACCTCATTGGCGCCCTCCTGTTCGA
CTCCGGGGAGACGGCCGAAGCCACGCGGCTCAAAAGAACAGCACGGCGCAGATATACCCGCAGAAAGAAT
CGGATCTGCTACCTGCAGGAGATCTTTAGTAATGAGATGGCTAAGGTGGATGACTCTTTCTTCCATAGGC
TGGAGGAGTCCTTTTTGGTGGAGGAGGATAAAAAGCACGAGCGCCACCCAATCTTTGGCAATATCGTGGA
CGAGGTGGCGTACCATGAAAAGTACCCAACCATATATCATCTGAGGAAGAAGCTTGTAGACAGTACTGAT
AAGGCTGACTTGCGGTTGATCTATCTCGCGCTGGCGCATATGATCAAATTTCGGGGACACTTCCTCATCG
AGGGGGACCTGAACCCAGACAACAGCGATGTCGACAAACTCTTTATCCAACTGGTTCAGACTTACAATCA
GCTTTTCGAAGAGAACCCGATCAACGCATCCGGAGTTGACGCCAAAGCAATCCTGAGCGCTAGGCTGTCC
AAATCCCGGCGGCTCGAAAACCTCATCGCACAGCTCCCTGGGGAGAAGAAGAACGGCCTGTTTGGTAATC
TTATCGCCCTGTCACTCGGGCTGACCCCCAACTTTAAATCTAACTTCGACCTGGCCGAAGATGCCAAGCT
TCAACTGAGCAAAGACACCTACGATGATGATCTCGACAATCTGCTGGCCCAGATCGGCGACCAGTACGCA
GACCTTTTTTTGGCGGCAAAGAACCTGTCAGACGCCATTCTGCTGAGTGATATTCTGCGAGTGAACACGG
AGATCACCAAAGCTCCGCTGAGCGCTAGTATGATCAAGCGCTATGATGAGCACCACCAAGACTTGACTTT
GCTGAAGGCCCTTGTCAGACAGCAACTGCCTGAGAAGTACAAGGAAATTTTCTTCGATCAGTCTAAAAAT
GGCTACGCCGGATACATTGACGGCGGAGCAAGCCAGGAGGAATTTTACAAATTTATTAAGCCCATCTTGG
AAAAAATGGACGGCACCGAGGAGCTGCTGGTAAAGCTTAACAGAGAAGATCTGTTGCGCAAACAGCGCAC
TTTCGACAATGGAAGCATCCCCCACCAGATTCACCTGGGCGAACTGCACGCTATCCTCAGGCGGCAAGAG
GATTTCTACCCCTTTTTGAAAGATAACAGGGAAAAGATTGAGAAAATCCTCACATTTCGGATACCCTACT
ATGTAGGCCCCCTCGCCCGGGGAAATTCCAGATTCGCGTGGATGACTCGCAAATCAGAAGAGACTATCAC
TCCCTGGAACTTCGAGGAAGTCGTGGATAAGGGGGCCTCTGCCCAGTCCTTCATCGAAAGGATGACTAAC
TTTGATAAAAATCTGCCTAACGAAAAGGTGCTTCCTAAACACTCTCTGCTGTACGAGTACTTCACAGTTT
ATAACGAGCTCACCAAGGTCAAATACGTCACAGAAGGGATGAGAAAGCCAGCATTCCTGTCTGGAGAGCA
GAAGAAAGCTATCGTGGACCTCCTCTTCAAGACGAACCGGAAAGTTACCGTGAAACAGCTCAAAGAAGAT
TATTTCAAAAAGATTGAATGTTTCGACTCTGTTGAAATCAGCGGAGTGGAGGATCGCTTCAACGCATCCC
TGGGAACGTATCACGATCTCCTGAAAATCATTAAAGACAAGGACTTCCTGGACAATGAGGAGAACGAGGA
CATTCTTGAGGACATTGTCCTCACCCTTACGTTGTTTGAAGATAGGGAGATGATTGAAGAACGCTTGAAA
ACTTACGCTCATCTCTTCGACGACAAAGTCATGAAACAGCTCAAGAGGCGCCGATATACAGGATGGGGGC
GGCTGTCAAGAAAACTGATCAATGGGATCCGAGACAAGCAGAGTGGAAAGACAATCCTGGATTTTCTTAA
GTCCGATGGATTTGCCAACCGGAACTTCATGCAGTTGATCCATGATGACTCTCTCACCTTTAAGGAGGAC
ATCCAGAAAGCACAAGTTTCTGGCCAGGGGGACAGTCTCCACGAGCACATCGCTAATCTTGCAGGTAGCC
CAGCTATCAAAAAGGGAATACTGCAGACCGTTAAGGTCGTGGATGAACTCGTCAAAGTAATGGGAAGGCA
TAAGCCCGAGAATATCGTTATCGAGATGGCCCGAGAGAACCAAACTACCCAGAAGGGACAGAAGAACAGT
AGGGAAAGGATGAAGAGGATTGAAGAGGGTATAAAAGAACTGGGGTCCCAAATCCTTAAGGAACACCCAG
TTGAAAACACCCAGCTTCAGAATGAGGCGCTCTACCTGTACTACCTGCAGAACGGCAGGGACATGTACGT
GGATCAGGAACTGGACATCAATCGGCTCTCCGACTACGACGTGGATCATATCGTGCCCCAGTCTTTTCTC
AAAGATGATTCTATTGATAATAAAGTGTTGACAAGATCCGATAAAAATAGAGGGAAGAGTGATAACGTCC
CCTCAGAAGAAGTTGTCAAGAAAATGAAAAATTATTGGCGGCAGCTGCTGAACGCCAAACTGATCACACA
ACGGAAGTTCGATAATCTGACTAAGGCTGAACGAGGTGGCCTGTCTGAGTTGGATAAAGCCGGCTTCATC
AAAAGGCAGCTTGTTGAGACACGCCAGATCACCAAGCACGTGGCCCAAATTCTCGATTCACGCATGAACA
CCAAGTACGATGAAAATGACAAACTGATTCGAGAGGTGAAAGTTATTACTCTGAAGTCTAAGCTGGTTTC
AGATTTCAGAAAGGACTTTCAGTTTTATAAGGTGAGAGAGATCAACAATTACCACCATGCGCATGATGCC
TACCTGAATGCAGTGGTAGGCACTGCACTTATCAAAAAATATCCCGCGCTTGAATCTGAATTTGTTTACG
GAGACTATAAAGTGTACGATGTTAGGAAAATGATCGCAAAGTCTGAGCAGGAAATAGGCAAGGCCACCGC
TAAGTACTTCTTTTACAGCAATATTATGAATTTTTTCAAGACCGAGATTACACTGGCCAATGGAGAGATT
CGGAAGGCACCACTTATCGAAACAAACGGAGAAACAGGAGAAATCGTGTGGGACAAGGGTAGGGATTTCG
CGACAGTCCGGAAGGTCCTGTCCATGCCGCAGGTGAACATCGTTAAAAAGACCGAAGTACAGACCGGAGG
CTTCTCCAAGGAAAGTATCCTCCCGAAAAGGAACAGCGACAAGCTGATCGCACGCAAAAAAGATTGGGAC
CCCAAGAAATACGGCGGATTCGATTCTCCTACAGTCGCTTACAGTGTACTGGTTGTGGCCAAAGTGGAGA
AAGGGAAGTCTAAAAAACTCAAAAGCGTCAAGGAACTGCTGGGCATCACAATCATGGAGCGATCAAGCTT
CGAAAAAAACCCCATCGACTTTCTCGAGGCGAAAGGATATAAAGAGGTCAAAAAAGACCTCATCATTAAG
CTTCCCAAGTACTCTCTCTTTGAGCTTGAAAACGGCCGGAAACGAATGCTCGCTAGTGCGGGCGAGCTGC
AGAAAGGTAACGAGCTGGCACTGCCCTCTAAATACGTTAATTTCTTGTATCTGGCCAGCCACTATGAAAA
GCTCAAAGGATCTCCCGAAGATAATGAGCAGAAGCAGCTGTTCGTGGAACAACACAAACACTACCTTGAT
GAGATCATCGAGCAAATAAGCGAATTCTCCAAAAGAGTGATCCTCGCCGACGCTAACCTCGATAAGGTGC
TTTCTGCTTACAATAAGCACAGGGATAAGCCCATCAGGGAGCAGGCAGAAAACATTATCCACTTGTTTAC
TCTGACCAACTTGGGCGCGCCTGCAGCCTTCAAGTACTTCGACACCACCATAGACAGAAAGCGGTACACC
TCTACAAAGGAGGTCCTGGACGCCACACTGATTCATCAGTCAATTACGGGGCTCTATGAAACAAGAATCG
ACCTCTCTCAGCTCGGTGGAGACAGCAGGGCTGACCCCAAGAAGAAGAGGAAGGTGGGTTCGATGGTGAG
CAAGGGCGAGGAGCTGTTCACCGGGGTGGTGCCCATCCTGGTCGAGCTGGACGGCGACGTAAACGGCCAC
AAGTTCAGCGTGTCCGGCGAGGGCGAGGGCGATGCCACCTACGGCAAGCTGACCCTGAAGTTCATCTGCA
CCACCGGCAAGCTGCCCGTGCCCTGGCCCACCCTCGTGACCACCTTCGGCTACGGCCTGCAGTGCTTCGC
CCGCTACCCCGACCACATGAAGCAGCACGACTTCTTCAAGTCCGCCATGCCCGAAGGCTACGTCCAGGAG
CGCACCATCTTCTTCAAGGACGACGGCAACTACAAGACCCGCGCCGAGGTGAAGTTCGAGGGCGACACCC
TGGTGAACCGCATCGAGCTGAAGGGCATCGACTTCAAGGAGGACGGCAACATCCTGGGGCACAAGCTGGA
GTACAACTACAACAGCCACAACGTCTATATCATGGCCGACAAGCAGAAGAACGGCATCAAGGTGAACTTC
AAGATCCGCCACAACATCGAGGACGGCAGCGTGCAGCTCGCCGACCACTACCAGCAGAACACCCCCATCG
GCGACGGCCCCGTGCTGCTGCCCGACAACCACTACCTGAGCTACCAGTCCGCCCTGAGCAAAGACCCCAA
CGAGAAGCGCGATCACATGGTCCTGCTGGAGTTCGTGACCGCCGCCGGGATCACTCTCGGCATGGACGAG
CTGTACAAGTGAGCTTGTCAAGCAGATCGTTCAAACATTTGGCAATAAAGTTTCTTAAGATTGAATCCTG
TTGCCGGTCTTGCGATGATTATCATATAATTTCTGTTGAATTACGTTAAGCATGTAATAATTAACATGTA
ATGCATGACGTTATTTATGAGATGGGTTTTTATGATTAGAGTCCCGCAATTATACATTTAATACGCGATA
GAAAACAAAATATAGCGCGCAAACTAGGATAAATTATCGCGCGCGGTGTCATCTATGTTACTAGATCGAC
GCTACTAGAATTCGAGCTCGGAGCATCTTCATTCTTAAGATATGAAGATAATCTTCAAAAGGCCCCTGGG
AATCTGAAAGAAGAGAAGCAGGCCCATTTATATGGGAAAGAACAATAGTATTTCTTATATAGGCCCATTT
AAGTTGAAAACAATCTTCAAAAGTCCCACATCGCTTAGATAAGAAAACGAAGCTGAGTTTATATACAGCT
AGAGTCGAAGTAGTGATTGCTGATGATTCAGGACCATGGGTTTTAGAGCTAGAAATAGCAAGTTAAAATA
AGGCTAGTCCGTTATCAACTTGAAAAAGTGGCACCGAGTCGGTGCTTTTTTTCTAGACCCAGCTTTCTTG
TACAAAGTTGGCATTACGCTTTACGAGGATGCACATGTGACCGAGGGACACGAAGTGATCCGTTTAAACT
ATCAGTGTTTGACAGGATATATTGGCGGGTAAACCTAAGAGAAAAGAGCGTTTATTAGAATAATCGGATA
TTTAAAAGGGCGTGAAAAGGTTTATCCGTTCGTCCATTTGTATGTGCATGCCAACCACAGGGTTCCCCTC
GGGAGTCAGCCGTGCGGCTGCATGAAATCCTGGCCGGTTTGTCTGATGCCAAGCTGGCGGCCTGGCCGGC
CAGCTTGGCCGCTGAAGAAACCGAGCGCCGCCGTCTAAAAAGGTGATGTGTATTTGAGTAAAACAGCTTG
CGTCATGCGGTCGCTGCGTATATGATGCGATGAGTAAATAAACAAATACGCAAGGGGAACGCATGAAGGT
TATCGCTGTACTTAACCAGAAAGGCGGGTCAGGCAAGACGACCATCGCAACCCATCTAGCCCGCGCCCTG
CAACTCGCCGGGGCCGATGTTCTGTTAGTCGATTCCGATCCCCAGGGCAGTGCCCGCGATTGGGCGGCCG
TGCGGGAAGATCAACCGCTAACCGTTGTCGGCATCGACCGCCCGACGATTGACCGCGACGTGAAGGCCAT
CGGCCGGCGCGACTTCGTAGTGATCGACGGAGCGCCCCAGGCGGCGGACTTGGCTGTGTCCGCGATCAAG
GCAGCCGACTTCGTGCTGATTCCGGTGCAGCCAAGCCCTTACGACATATGGGCCACCGCCGACCTGGTGG
AGCTGGTTAAGCAGCGCATTGAGGTCACGGATGGAAGGCTACAAGCGGCCTTTGTCGTGTCGCGGGCGAT
CAAAGGCACGCGCATCGGCGGTGAGGTTGCCGAGGCGCTGGCCGGGTACGAGCTGCCCATTCTTGAGTCC
CGTATCACGCAGCGCGTGAGCTACCCAGGCACTGCCGCCGCCGGCACAACCGTTCTTGAATCAGAACCCG
AGGGCGACGCTGCCCGCGAGGTCCAGGCGCTGGCCGCTGAAATTAAATCAAAACTCATTTGAGTTAATGA
GGTAAAGAGAAAATGAGCAAAAGCACAAACACGCTAAGTGCCGGCCGTCCGAGCGCACGCAGCAGCAAGG
CTGCAACGTTGGCCAGCCTGGCAGACACGCCAGCCATGAAGCGGGTCAACTTTCAGTTGCCGGCGGAGGA
TCACACCAAGCTGAAGATGTACGCGGTACGCCAAGGCAAGACCATTACCGAGCTGCTATCTGAATACATC
GCGCAGCTACCAGAGTAAATGAGCAAATGAATAAATGAGTAGATGAATTTTAGCGGCTAAAGGAGGCGGC
ATGGAAAATCAAGAACAACCAGGCACCGACGCCGTGGAATGCCCCATGTGTGGAGGAACGGGCGGTTGGC
CAGGCGTAAGCGGCTGGGTTGTCTGCCGGCCCTGCAATGGCACTGGAACCCCCAAGCCCGAGGAATCGGC
GTGAGCGGTCGCAAACCATCCGGCCCGGTACAAATCGGCGCGGCGCTGGGTGATGACCTGGTGGAGAAGT
TGAAGGCCGCGCAGGCCGCCCAGCGGCAACGCATCGAGGCAGAAGCACGCCCCGGTGAATCGTGGCAAGC
GGCCGCTGATCGAATCCGCAAAGAATCCCGGCAACCGCCGGCAGCCGGTGCGTCGTCGATTAGGAAGCCG
CCCAAGGGCGACGAGCAACCAGATTTTTTCGTTCCGATGCTCTATGACGTGGGCACCCGCGATAGTCGCA
GCATCATGGACGTGGCCGTTTTCCGTCTGTCGAAGCGTGACCGACGAGCTGGCGAGGTGATCCGCTACGA
GCTTCCAGACGGGCACGTAGAGGTTTCCGCAGGGCCGGCCGGCATGGCCAGTGTGTGGGATTACGACCTG
GTACTGATGGCGGTTTCCCATCTAACCGAATCCATGAACCGATACCGGGAAGGGAAGGGAGACAAGCCCG
GCCGCGTGTTCCGTCCACACGTTGCGGACGTACTCAAGTTCTGCCGGCGAGCCGATGGCGGAAAGCAGAA
AGACGACCTGGTAGAAACCTGCATTCGGTTAAACACCACGCACGTTGCCATGCAGCGTACGAAGAAGGCC
AAGAACGGCCGCCTGGTGACGGTATCCGAGGGTGAAGCCTTGATTAGCCGCTACAAGATCGTAAAGAGCG
AAACCGGGCGGCCGGAGTACATCGAGATCGAGCTAGCTGATTGGATGTACCGCGAGATTACAGAAGGCAA
GAACCCGGACGTGCTGACGGTTCACCCCGATTACTTTTTGATCGATCCCGGCATCGGCCGTTTTCTCTAC
CGCCTGGCACGCCGCGCCGCAGGCAAGGCAGAAGCCAGATGGTTGTTCAAGACGATCTACGAACGCAGTG
GCAGCGCCGGAGAGTTCAAGAAGTTCTGTTTCACCGTGCGCAAGCTGATCGGGTCAAATGACCTGCCGGA
GTACGATTTGAAGGAGGAGGCGGGGCAGGCTGGCCCGATCCTAGTCATGCGCTACCGCAACCTGATCGAG
GGCGAAGCATCCGCCGGTTCCTAATGTACGGAGCAGATGCTAGGGCAAATTGCCCTAGCAGGGGAAAAAG
GTCGAAAAAGCTTCTTTCCTGTGGATAGCACGTACATTGGGAACCCAAAGCCGTACATTGGGAACCGGAA
CCCGTACATTGGGAACCCAAAGCCGTACATTGGGAACCGGTCACACATGTAAGTGACTGATATAAAAGAG
AAAAAAGGCGATTTTTCCGCCTAAAACTCTTTAAAACTTATTAAAACTCTTAAAACCCGCCTGGCCTGTG
CATAACTGTCTGGCCAGCGCACAGCCGAACAGCTGCAAAAAGCGCCCACATCAAGGCTCCGAGTGCGCGG
AACCCCTATTTGTTTATTTTTCTAAATACATTCAAATATGTATCCGCTCATGAGACAATAACCCKCCTGG
CCTGTGCATAACTGTCTGGCCAGCGCACAGCCGAACAGCTGCAAAAAGCGCCCACATCAAGGCTCCGAGT
GCGCGGAACCCCTATTTGTTTATTTTTCTAAATACATTCAAATATGTATCCGCTCATGAGACAATAACCC
TGATAAATGCTTCAATAATATTGAAAAAGGAAGAGTATGGCTAAAATGAGAATATCACCGGAATTGAAAA
AACTGATCGAAAAATACCGCTGCGTAAAAGATACGGAAGGAATGTCTCCTGCTAAGGTATATAAGCTGGT
GGGAGAAAATGAAAACCTATATTTAAAAATGACGGACAGCCGGTATAAAGGGACCACCTATGATGTGGAA
CGGGAAAAGGACATGATGCTATGGCTGGAAGGAAAGCTGCCTGTTCCAAAGGTCCTGCACTTTGAACGGC
ATGATGGCTGGAGCAATCTGCTCATGAGTGAGGCCGATGGCGTCCTTTGCTCGGAAGAGTATGAAGATGA
ACAAAGCCCTGAAAAGATTATCGAGCTGTATGCGGAGTGCATCAGGCTCTTTCACTCCATCGACATATCG
GATTGTCCCTATACGAATAGCTTAGACAGCCGCTTAGCCGAATTGGATTACTTACTGAATAACGATCTGG
CCGATGTGGATTGCGAAAACTGGGAAGAGGACACTCCATTTAAAGATCCGCGCGAGCTGTATGATTTTTT
AAAGACGGAAAAGCCCGAAGAGGAACTTGTCTTTTCCCACGGCGACCTGGGAGACAGCAACATCTTTGTG
AAAGATGGCAAAGTAAGTGGCTTTATTGATCTTGGGAGAAGCGGCAGGGCGGACAAGTGGTATGACATTG
CCTTCTGCGTCCGGTCGCTCAGGGAGGATATCGGGGAAGAACAGTATGTCGAGCTATTTTTTGACTTACT
GGGGATCAAGCCTGATTGGGAGAAAATAAAATATTATATTTTACTGGATGAATTGTTTTAGCTGTCAGAC
CAAGTTTACTCATATATACTTTAGATTGATTTAAAACTTCATTTTTAATTTAAAAGGATCTAGGTGAAGA
TCCTTTTTGATAATCTCATGACCAAAATCCCTTAACGTGAGTTTTCGTTCCACTGAGCGTCAGACCCCGT
AGAAAAGATCAAAGGATCTTCTTGAGATCCTTTTTTTCTGCGCGTAATCTGCTGCTTGCAAACAAAAAAA
CCACCGCTACCAGCGGTGGTTTGTTTGCCGGATCAAGAGCTACCAACTCTTTTTCCGAAGGTAACTGGCT
TCAGCAGAGCGCAGATACCAAATACTGTTCTTCTAGTGTAGCCGTAGTTAGGCCACCACTTCAAGAACTC
TGTAGCACCGCCTACATACCTCGCTCTGCTAATCCTGTTACCAGTGGCTGCTGCCAGTGGCGATAAGTCG
TGTCTTACCGGGTTGGACTCAAGACGATAGTTACCGGATAAGGCGCAGCGGTCGGGCTGAACGGGGGGTT
CGTGCACACAGCCCAGCTTGGAGCGAACGACCTACACCGAACTGAGATACCTACAGCGTGAGCTATGAGA
AAGCGCCACGCTTCCCGAAGGGAGAAAGGCGGACAGGTATCCGGTAAGCGGCAGGGTCGGAACAGGAGAG
CGCACGAGGGAGCTTCCAGGGGGAAACGCCTGGTATCTTTATAGTCCTGTCGGGTTTCGCCACCTCTGAC
TTGAGCGTCGATTTTTGTGATGCTCGTCAGGGGGGCGGAGCCTATGGAAAAACGCCAGCAACGCGGCCTT
TTTACGGTTCCTGCTCGGATCTGTTGGACCGGACAGTAGTCATGGTTGATGGGCTGCCTGTATCGAGTGG
TGATTTTGTGCCGAGCTGCCGGTCGGGGAGCTGTTGGCTGGCTGGTGGCAGGATATATTGTGGTGTAAAC
AAATTGACGCTTAGACAACTTAATAACACATTGCGGACGTTTTTAATGTACTGGGGTT
Features (pLannotate 1.2.2; 16 found; start..end, strand, type, name):
    127..803     +  promoter       CaMV 35S promoter (enhanced): cauliflower mosaic virus 35S promoter with a duplicated enhancer region
    828..881     +  misc_feature   TMV Ω: translational enhancer from the tobacco mosaic virus 5'-leader sequence (Gallie et al., 1988)
    890..4993    +  CDS            Cas9: Cas9 (Csn1) endonuclease from the Streptococcus pyogenes Type II CRISPR/Cas system generates RNA-guided double strand breaks in DNA
   5033..5749    +  CDS            EYFP: EYFP is a basic (constitutively fluorescent) green/yellow fluorescent protein published in 1996, derived from Aequorea victoria. It is reported to be a very rapidly-maturing weak dimer with high acid sensitivity.
   5765..6017    +  terminator     NOS terminator: nopaline synthase terminator and poly(A) signal
   6270..6345    +  misc_RNA       gRNA scaffold: guide RNA scaffold for the Streptococcus pyogenes CRISPR/Cas9 system
   6357..6378    -  protein_bind   attB2 (fragment): mutant version of attB; recombination site for the Gateway® BP reaction BP Clonase™
   6450..6474    +  misc_feature   RB T-DNA repeat: right border repeat from nopaline C58 T-DNA
   6783..7412    +  CDS            pVS1 StaA: stability protein from the Pseudomonas plasmid pVS1 (Heeb et al., 2000)
   7841..8914    +  CDS            pVS1 RepA: replication protein from the Pseudomonas plasmid pVS1 (Heeb et al., 2000)
   8980..9174    +  rep_origin     pVS1 oriV: origin of replication for the Pseudomonas plasmid pVS1 (Heeb et al., 2000)
   9236..9304    +  promoter       AmpR promoter (fragment): bla
   9382..9486    +  promoter       AmpR promoter: bla
   9487..10281   +  CDS            KanR: aminoglycoside phosphotransferase; aphA-3; confers resistance to kanamycin
  10452..11040   +  rep_origin     ori: high-copy-number ColE1/pMB1/pBR322/pUC origin of replication
  11176..11200   +  misc_feature   LB T-DNA repeat: left border repeat from nopaline C58 T-DNA
