[The description below was written by a language model from this plasmid's Addgene catalogue record and pLannotate feature annotations shown in this document.]
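Description:
pEPOR2KN0054 is a Level 2 MoClo (Golden Gate) plant expression construct built in the binary backbone pICSL4723, assembled by combining two Level 1 transcription units through BpiI sites that were destroyed in the process. The 11.3 kb plasmid has the layout of an Agrobacterium T-DNA vector: nopaline-type left and right border repeats flank the payload. Outside them sit a high-copy ColE1/pUC-type origin for propagation in E. coli, the pVS1 oriV with its RepA replication and StaA stability genes for maintenance in Agrobacterium, and a kanamycin resistance gene (aminoglycoside phosphotransferase) driven by a bla promoter for bacterial selection. No plant-selectable marker is annotated between the borders, nor does the record mention one.

The first cassette uses a double-enhancer CaMV 35S promoter followed by the TMV Ω translational leader to express Streptococcus pyogenes Cas9, described in the record as the enhanced-specificity variant Sp-eCas9 1.0. An EYFP coding sequence is annotated immediately downstream of Cas9 and ahead of the NOS terminator. This arrangement suggests a C-terminal fluorescent fusion for monitoring nuclease expression, although the catalogue entry does not say so. The second cassette, according to the record, uses the Arabidopsis U6-26 Pol III promoter to transcribe a single guide RNA targeting a methyltransferase gene, AT5G10620. The feature table detects only the SpCas9 gRNA scaffold, leaving the promoter and spacer unannotated, and a short attB2 fragment follows the scaffold.

The construct belongs to a toolkit assembled to compare the efficiency and specificity of different Cas nucleases in plants. It serves as the eCas9 1.0 test construct for targeted mutagenesis at this Arabidopsis locus.
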