Addgene plasmid #117621: pEPOR2KN0054
Purpose: Level2 MoClo construct, containing level1 plant expression cassettes for Sp-eCas9 1.0(pEPOR1CB0010) and sgRNA_Methyltransferase {AT5G10620}(pEPOR1CB0083)
Depositing lab: Nicola Patron. Depositing organization: Earlham Institute. Publication: Comparison of efficiency and specificity of CRISPR-associated (Cas) nucleases in plants: An expanded toolkit for precision genome engineering. Raitskin O, Schudoma C, West A, Patron NJ. PLoS One. 2019 Feb 27;14(2):e0211598. doi: 10.1371/journal.pone.0211598. eCollection 2019. PubMed 30811422.
Backbone
  Vector backbone: pICSL4723
  Vector type: Plant Expression
Growth in bacteria
  Bacterial resistance: Kanamycin, 50 μg/mL
  Growth temperature: 37°C
  Growth strain: DH5alpha
  Copy number: High Copy
Gene/Insert
  Gene/Insert name: [35S:Sp-eCas9 1.0(pEPOR1CB0010) ] +[AtU6-26:sgRNA]
  Species: Synthetic
  Cloning method: Restriction Enzyme; 5′ cloning site BpiI (destroyed during cloning); 3′ cloning site BpiI (destroyed during cloning)
Terms and licenses: Academic/Nonprofit Terms; Industry Terms: Not Available to Industry
Depositor comments: Please visit https://www.biorxiv.org/content/early/2018/09/20/422766 for BioRxiv preprint
How to cite: pEPOR2KN0054 was a gift from Nicola Patron (Addgene plasmid # 117621 ; http://n2t.net/addgene:117621 ; RRID:Addgene_117621)
